Addgene plasmid #104599: pCA528 CHMP3 159-222
Purpose: Expresses C-terminal 159-222 residues of CHMP3 with non-native N-term cysteine for fluorescent labeling; Internal ID: WISP18-5
Depositing lab: Wesley Sundquist. Depositing organization: University of Utah. Publication: Comprehensive analysis of the human ESCRT-III-MIT domain interactome reveals new cofactors for cytokinetic abscission. Wenzel DM, Mackay DR, Skalicky JJ, Paine EL, Miller MS, Ullman KS, Sundquist WI. Elife. 2022 Sep 15;11:e77779. doi: 10.7554/eLife.77779. PubMed 36107470.
Backbone
  Vector backbone: pCA528
  Backbone size w/o insert (bp): 5597
  Total vector size (bp): 5793
  Vector type: Bacterial Expression
Growth in bacteria
  Bacterial resistance: Kanamycin, 50 μg/mL
  Growth temperature: 37°C
  Growth strain: DH5alpha
  Copy number: Unknown
Gene/Insert
  Gene/Insert name: CHMP3 residues 159-222
  Species: H. sapiens (human)
  Insert size (bp): 201
  Mutation: Contains nonnative Gly-Cys for fluorescent labeling
  Entrez Gene: CHMP3 (a.k.a. CGI-149, NEDF, VPS24)
  Promoter: T7
  Tag / fusion protein: His-SUMO (N terminal on insert)
  Cloning method: Restriction Enzyme; 5′ cloning site BsaI (destroyed during cloning); 3′ cloning site BamHI (not destroyed)
  Sequencing primers: 5′ T7 forward; 3′ T7 term
Terms and licenses: Academic/Nonprofit Terms; Industry Terms: Not Available to Industry
Depositor comments: Read the preprint on bioRxiv: https://www.biorxiv.org/content/10.1101/2022.02.09.477148v1
How to cite: pCA528 CHMP3 159-222 was a gift from Wesley Sundquist (Addgene plasmid # 104599 ; http://n2t.net/addgene:104599 ; RRID:Addgene_104599)
