[The description below was written by a language model from this plasmid's Addgene catalogue record and pLannotate feature annotations shown in this document.]
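Description:
pCA528 CHMP3 159-222 is a bacterial expression plasmid of about 5.8 kb, built on the pCA528 backbone, for producing a C-terminal fragment of the human ESCRT-III protein CHMP3 (also known as VPS24) in E. coli. The backbone has a pET-like layout. A ColE1/pMB1-type origin sits alongside the pBR322 bom region and the rop gene, and the catalogue lists copy number as unknown. An f1 phage origin is also present. Selection is by kanamycin through an aminoglycoside phosphotransferase gene. Short tetracycline-resistance fragments and a partial AmpR promoter also appear in the annotation and are most likely non-functional remnants of the vector's ancestry.

The expression cassette consists of a T7 promoter followed by a lac operator and the T7 gene 10 ribosome binding site, with a T7 terminator downstream. The plasmid also carries lacI, so transcription is repressed until induction with IPTG in a host that supplies T7 RNA polymerase. The open reading frame encodes an N-terminal His-SUMO tag (yeast SMT3) fused to CHMP3 residues 159-222. The His portion is stated in the catalogue but is not separately annotated upstream of SUMO. A non-native Gly-Cys lies between the tag and the fragment. SUMO tags are generally removed with a SUMO-specific protease, which here would be expected to leave a peptide with an N-terminal cysteine for fluorophore labelling. The His-tag and T7 gene 10-derived fragments annotated after the CHMP3 sequence are probably untranslated vector sequence beyond the insert, though the record does not confirm this. The associated work surveys interactions between ESCRT-III proteins and MIT domains, which suggests the labelled peptide is used in binding assays.
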