Features (pLannotate 1.2.2; 20 found; start..end, strand, type, name):
     12..440     +  rep_origin     f1 ori (sequence partly withheld): f1 bacteriophage origin of replication; arrow indicates direction of (+) strand synthesis
    493..550     +  promoter       AmpR promoter (fragment): bla
    559..1374    -  CDS            KanR: aminoglycoside phosphotransferase; aph(3')-Ia; confers resistance to kanamycin in bacteria or G418 (Geneticin®) in eukaryotes
   1496..2084    +  rep_origin     ori: high-copy-number ColE1/pMB1/pBR322/pUC origin of replication
   2270..2409    -  misc_feature   bom: basis of mobility region from pBR322
   2511..2702    -  CDS            rop: Rop protein, which maintains plasmids at low copy number; rop
   2719..3099    +  CDS            YPB1_ECOLX: Protein predicted: Swiss-Prot protein existence level 4. From Escherichia coli.
   3171..3462    -  CDS            TcR (fragment): tetracycline efflux protein; tet; confers resistance to tetracycline
   3477..3498    -  protein_bind   CAP binding site: CAP binding activates transcription in the presence of cAMP. E. coli catabolite activator protein
   3511..4593    -  CDS            lacI: lac repressor; lacI; The lac repressor binds to the lac operator to inhibit transcription in E. coli. This inhibition can be relieved by adding lactose or isopropyl-β-D-thiogalactopyranoside (IPTG).
   4594..4671    -  promoter       lacI promoter: lacI
   4679..4958    -  CDS            TcR (fragment): tetracycline efflux protein; tet; confers resistance to tetracycline
   4980..4998    +  promoter       T7 promoter: promoter for bacteriophage T7 RNA polymerase
   4999..5023    +  protein_bind   lac operator: The lac repressor binds to the lac operator to inhibit transcription in E. coli. This inhibition can be relieved by adding lactose or isopropyl-β-D-thiogalactopyranoside (IPTG). lac repressor encoded by lacI
   5038..5060    +  RBS            RBS: efficient ribosome binding site from bacteriophage T7 gene 10 (Olins and Rangwala, 1989)
   5095..5385    +  CDS            SUMO: cleavable ubiquitin-like protein tag; S. cerevisiae SMT3 (truncated)
   5392..5583    +  CDS            CHMP3 (fragment): CHMP3_HUMAN - Also known as CGI149, NEDF, VPS24. Experimental evidence at protein level: Swiss-Prot protein existence level 1. Probable core component of the endosomal sorting required for transport complex III (ESCRT-III) which is involved in multivesicular bodies (MVBs) formation and sorting of endosomal cargo proteins into MVBs. MVBs contain intraluminal vesicles (ILVs) that are generated by invagination and scission from the limiting membrane of the endosome and mostly are delivered to lysosomes enabling degradation of membrane proteins, such as stimulated growth factor receptors, lysosoma
   5633..5650    +  CDS            9xHis (fragment): 9xHis affinity tag
   5660..5709    +  CDS            SET1 (fragment): solubility-enhancement tag derived from T7 phage gene 10B
   5717..5764    +  terminator     T7 terminator: transcription terminator for bacteriophage T7 RNA polymerase
>Addgene plasmid #104599 | pCA528 CHMP3 159-222 | addgene full sequence | sequence record 245249 | Addgene NGS Result
TGGCGAATGGG
[124 nt withheld, positions 12-135]
C
[91 nt withheld, positions 137-227]
A
[49 nt withheld, positions 229-277]
CCTTTGACGTTGGAGTCCACGTTCTTT
[37 nt withheld, positions 305-341]
ACCCTATCTCGGTCTATTCTTTTGATTTATAAGGGATTTTGCCGATTTCGGCCTATTGGTTAAAAAATGA
GCTGATTTAACAAAAATTTAACGCGAATTTTAACAAAATATTAACGCTTACAATTTAGGTGGCACTTTTC
GGGGAAATGTGCGCGGAACCCCTATTTGTTTATTTTTCTAAATACATTCAAATATGTATCCGCTCATGAA
TTAATTCTTAGAAAAACTCATCGAGCATCAAATGAAACTGCAATTTATTCATATCAGGATTATCAATACC
ATATTTTTGAAAAAGCCGTTTCTGTAATGAAGGAGAAAACTCACCGAGGCAGTTCCATAGGATGGCAAGA
TCCTGGTATCGGTCTGCGATTCCGACTCGTCCAACATCAATACAACCTATTAATTTCCCCTCGTCAAAAA
TAAGGTTATCAAGTGAGAAATCACCATGAGTGACGACTGAATCCGGTGAGAATGGCAAAAGTTTATGCAT
TTCTTTCCAGACTTGTTCAACAGGCCAGCCATTACGCTCGTCATCAAAATCACTCGCATCAACCAAACCG
TTATTCATTCGTGATTGCGCCTGAGCGAGACGAAATACGCGATCGCTGTTAAAAGGACAATTACAAACAG
GAATCGAATGCAACCGGCGCAGGAACACTGCCAGCGCATCAACAATATTTTCACCTGAATCAGGATATTC
TTCTAATACCTGGAATGCTGTTTTCCCGGGGATCGCAGTGGTGAGTAACCATGCATCATCAGGAGTACGG
ATAAAATGCTTGATGGTCGGAAGAGGCATAAATTCCGTCAGCCAGTTTAGTCTGACCATCTCATCTGTAA
CATCATTGGCAACGCTACCTTTGCCATGTTTCAGAAACAACTCTGGCGCATCGGGCTTCCCATACAATCG
ATAGATTGTCGCACCTGATTGCCCGACATTATCGCGAGCCCATTTATACCCATATAAATCAGCATCCATG
TTGGAATTTAATCGCGGCCTAGAGCAAGACGTTTCCCGTTGAATATGGCTCATAACACCCCTTGTATTAC
TGTTTATGTAAGCAGACAGTTTTATTGTTCATGACCAAAATCCCTTAACGTGAGTTTTCGTTCCACTGAG
CGTCAGACCCCGTAGAAAAGATCAAAGGATCTTCTTGAGATCCTTTTTTTCTGCGCGTAATCTGCTGCTT
GCAAACAAAAAAACCACCGCTACCAGCGGTGGTTTGTTTGCCGGATCAAGAGCTACCAACTCTTTTTCCG
AAGGTAACTGGCTTCAGCAGAGCGCAGATACCAAATACTGTCCTTCTAGTGTAGCCGTAGTTAGGCCACC
ACTTCAAGAACTCTGTAGCACCGCCTACATACCTCGCTCTGCTAATCCTGTTACCAGTGGCTGCTGCCAG
TGGCGATAAGTCGTGTCTTACCGGGTTGGACTCAAGACGATAGTTACCGGATAAGGCGCAGCGGTCGGGC
TGAACGGGGGGTTCGTGCACACAGCCCAGCTTGGAGCGAACGACCTACACCGAACTGAGATACCTACAGC
GTGAGCTATGAGAAAGCGCCACGCTTCCCGAAGGGAGAAAGGCGGACAGGTATCCGGTAAGCGGCAGGGT
CGGAACAGGAGAGCGCACGAGGGAGCTTCCAGGGGGAAACGCCTGGTATCTTTATAGTCCTGTCGGGTTT
CGCCACCTCTGACTTGAGCGTCGATTTTTGTGATGCTCGTCAGGGGGGCGGAGCCTATGGAAAAACGCCA
GCAACGCGGCCTTTTTACGGTTCCTGGCCTTTTGCTGGCCTTTTGCTCACATGTTCTTTCCTGCGTTATC
CCCTGATTCTGTGGATAACCGTATTACCGCCTTTGAGTGAGCTGATACCGCTCGCCGCAGCCGAACGACC
GAGCGCAGCGAGTCAGTGAGCGAGGAAGCGGAAGAGCGCCTGATGCGGTATTTTCTCCTTACGCATCTGT
GCGGTATTTCACACCGCAATGGTGCACTCTCAGTACAATCTGCTCTGATGCCGCATAGTTAAGCCAGTAT
ACACTCCGCTATCGCTACGTGACTGGGTCATGGCTGCGCCCCGACACCCGCCAACACCCGCTGACGCGCC
CTGACGGGCTTGTCTGCTCCCGGCATCCGCTTACAGACAAGCTGTGACCGTCTCCGGGAGCTGCATGTGT
CAGAGGTTTTCACCGTCATCACCGAAACGCGCGAGGCAGCTGCGGTAAAGCTCATCAGCGTGGTCGTGAA
GCGATTCACAGATGTCTGCCTGTTCATCCGCGTCCAGCTCGTTGAGTTTCTCCAGAAGCGTTAATGTCTG
GCTTCTGATAAAGCGGGCCATGTTAAGGGCGGTTTTTTCCTGTTTGGTCACTGATGCCTCCGTGTAAGGG
GGATTTCTGTTCATGGGGGTAATGATACCGATGAAACGAGAGAGGATGCTCACGATACGGGTTACTGATG
ATGAACATGCCCGGTTACTGGAACGTTGTGAGGGTAAACAACTGGCGGTATGGATGCGGCGGGACCAGAG
AAAAATCACTCAGGGTCAATGCCAGCGCTTCGTTAATACAGATGTAGGTGTTCCACAGGGTAGCCAGCAG
CATCCTGCGATGCAGATCCGGAACATAATGGTGCAGGGCGCTGACTTCCGCGTTTCCAGACTTTACGAAA
CACGGAAACCGAAGACCATTCATGTTGTTGCTCAGGTCGCAGACGTTTTGCAGCAGCAGTCGCTTCACGT
TCGCTCGCGTATCGGTGATTCATTCTGCTAACCAGTAAGGCAACCCCGCCAGCCTAGCCGGGTCCTCAAC
GACAGGAGCACGATCATGCGCACCCGTGGGGCCGCCATGCCGGCGATAATGGCCTGCTTCTCGCCGAAAC
GTTTGGTGGCGGGACCAGTGACGAAGGCTTGAGCGAGGGCGTGCAAGATTCCGAATACCGCAAGCGACAG
GCCGATCATCGTCGCGCTCCAGCGAAAGCGGTCCTCGCCGAAAATGACCCAGAGCGCTGCCGGCACCTGT
CCTACGAGTTGCATGATAAAGAAGACAGTCATAAGTGCGGCGACGATAGTCATGCCCCGCGCCCACCGGA
AGGAGCTGACTGGGTTGAAGGCTCTCAAGGGCATCGGTCGAGATCCCGGTGCCTAATGAGTGAGCTAACT
TACATTAATTGCGTTGCGCTCACTGCCCGCTTTCCAGTCGGGAAACCTGTCGTGCCAGCTGCATTAATGA
ATCGGCCAACGCGCGGGGAGAGGCGGTTTGCGTATTGGGCGCCAGGGTGGTTTTTCTTTTCACCAGTGAG
ACGGGCAACAGCTGATTGCCCTTCACCGCCTGGCCCTGAGAGAGTTGCAGCAAGCGGTCCACGCTGGTTT
GCCCCAGCAGGCGAAAATCCTGTTTGATGGTGGTTAACGGCGGGATATAACATGAGCTGTCTTCGGTATC
GTCGTATCCCACTACCGAGATATCCGCACCAACGCGCAGCCCGGACTCGGTAATGGCGCGCATTGCGCCC
AGCGCCATCTGATCGTTGGCAACCAGCATCGCAGTGGGAACGATGCCCTCATTCAGCATTTGCATGGTTT
GTTGAAAACCGGACATGGCACTCCAGTCGCCTTCCCGTTCCGCTATCGGCTGAATTTGATTGCGAGTGAG
ATATTTATGCCAGCCAGCCAGACGCAGACGCGCCGAGACAGAACTTAATGGGCCCGCTAACAGCGCGATT
TGCTGGTGACCCAATGCGACCAGATGCTCCACGCCCAGTCGCGTACCGTCTTCATGGGAGAAAATAATAC
TGTTGATGGGTGTCTGGTCAGAGACATCAAGAAATAACGCCGGAACATTAGTGCAGGCAGCTTCCACAGC
AATGGCATCCTGGTCATCCAGCGGATAGTTAATGATCAGCCCACTGACGCGTTGCGCGAGAAGATTGTGC
ACCGCCGCTTTACAGGCTTCGACGCCGCTTCGTTCTACCATCGACACCACCACGCTGGCACCCAGTTGAT
CGGCGCGAGATTTAATCGCCGCGACAATTTGCGACGGCGCGTGCAGGGCCAGACTGGAGGTGGCAACGCC
AATCAGCAACGACTGTTTGCCCGCCAGTTGTTGTGCCACGCGGTTGGGAATGTAATTCAGCTCCGCCATC
GCCGCTTCCACTTTTTCCCGCGTTTTCGCAGAAACGTGGCTGGCCTGGTTCACCACGCGGGAAACGGTCT
GATAAGAGACACCGGCATACTCTGCGACATCGTATAACGTTACTGGTTTCACATTCACCACCCTGAATTG
ACTCTCTTCCGGGCGCTATCATGCCATACCGCGAAAGGTTTTGCGCCATTCGATGGTGTCCGGGATCTCG
ACGCTCTCCCTTATGCGACTCCTGCATTAGGAAGCAGCCCAGTAGTAGGTTGAGGCCGTTGAGCACCGCC
GCCGCAAGGAATGGTGCATGCAAGGAGATGGCGCCCAACAGTCCCCCGGCCACGGGGCCTGCCACCATAC
CCACGCCGAAACAAGCGCTCATGAGCCCGAAGTGGCGAGCCCGATCTTCCCCATCGGTGATGTCGGCGAT
ATAGGCGCCAGCAACCGCACCTGTGGCGCCGGTGATGCCGGCCACGATGCGTCCGGCGTAGAGGATCGAG
ATCTCGATCCCGCGAAATTAATACGACTCACTATAGGGGAATTGTGAGCGGATAACAATTCCCCTCTAGA
AATAATTTTGTTTAACTTTAAGAAGGAGATATACATATGGGTCATCACCATCATCACCATGGTTCGGACT
CAGAAGTCAATCAAGAAGCTAAGCCAGAGGTCAAGCCAGAAGTCAAGCCTGAGACTCACATCAATTTAAA
GGTGTCCGATGGATCTTCAGAGATCTTCTTCAAGATCAAAAAGACCACTCCTTTAAGAAGGCTGATGGAA
GCGTTCGCTAAAAGACAGGGTAAGGAAATGGACTCCTTAAGATTCTTGTACGACGGTATTAGAATTCAAG
CTGATCAGACCCCTGAAGATTTGGACATGGAGGATAACGATATTATTGAGGCTCACAGAGAACAGATTGG
TGGTGGTTGCGAAGAAGCAGAAATGGAAATTGACAGAATTCTCTTTGAAATTACAGCAGGGGCCTTGGGC
AAAGCACCCAGTAAAGTGACTGATGCCCTTCCAGAGCCAGAACCTCCAGGAGCGATGGCTGCCTCAGAGG
ATGAGGAGGAGGAGGAAGAGGCTCTGGAGGCCATGCAGTCCCGGCTGGCCACACTCCGCAGCTAGGGATC
CGAATTCGAGCTCCGTCGACAAGCTTGCGGCCGCACTCGAGCACCACCACCACCACCACTGAGATCCGGC
TGCTAACAAAGCCCGAAAGGAAGCTGAGTTGGCTGCTGCCACCGCTGAGCAATAACTAGCATAACCCCTT
GGGGCCTCTAAACGGGTCTTGAGGGGTTTTTTGCTGAAAGGAGGAACTATATCCGGAT
